>Addgene plasmid #62180 | pMuLE ENTR 7SK-miR-30 L1-L4 | addgene partial sequence | sequence record 108821 | M13-F20 5'-TGTAAAACGACGGCCAGT-3'
GACTGATAGTGACCTGTTCGTTGCAACAAATTGATGAGCAATGCTTTTTTATAATGCCAACTTTGTACAA
AAAAGCAGGCTCTATCGATCTAGTGCTGCAGTATTTAGCATGCCCCACCCATCTGCAAGGCATTCTGGAT
AGTGTCAAAACAGCCGGAAATCAAGTCCGTTTATCTCAAACTTTAGCATTTTGGGAATAAATGATATTTG
CTATGCTGGTTAAATTAGATTTTAGTTAAATTTCCTGCTGAAGCTCTAGTACGATAAGTAACTTGACCTA
AGTGTAAAGTTGAGATTTCCTTCAGGTTTATATAGCTTGTGCGCCGCCTGGGTACCTCGGTCTTCACAGA
TCTGCAGCACATATACTAGTCGACTAGGGATAACAGGGTAATTGTTTGAATGAGGCTTCAGTACTTTACA
GAATCGTTGCCTGCACATCTTGGAAACACTTGCTGGGATTACTTCTTCAGGTTAACCCAACAGAAGGCTC
GAGCAACCAGAATTCAAGGGGCTACTTTAGGAGCAATTATCTTGTTTACTAAAACTGAATACCTTGCTAT
CTCTTTGATACATTTTTACAAAGCTGAATTAAAATGGTATAAATTAAATCACTTTTTTCAATTCGCACCC
AACTTTTCTATACAAAGTTGGCATTATAAGAAAGCATTGCTTATCAATTTGTTGCAACGAACAGGTCACT
ATCAGTCAAAATAAAATCATTATTTGCCATCCAGCTGCAGGGCGGCCGCGATATCCCCTATAGTGAGTCG
TATTACATGGTCATAGCTG
