>Addgene plasmid #62180 | pMuLE ENTR 7SK-miR-30 L1-L4 | addgene partial sequence | sequence record 108822 | M13-Rev 5'-CAGGAAACAGCTATGACC-3'
TGCAGCTGGATGGCAAATAATGATTTTATTTTGACTGATAGTGACCTGTTCGTTGCAACAAATTGATAAG
CAATGCTTTCTTATAATGCCAACTTTGTATAGAAAAGTTGGGTGCGAATTGAAAAAAGTGATTTAATTTA
TACCATTTTAATTCAGCTTTGTAAAAATGTATCAAAGAGATAGCAAGGTATTCAGTTTTAGTAAACAAGA
TAATTGCTCCTAAAGTAGCCCCTTGAATTCTGGTTGCTCGAGCCTTCTGTTGGGTTAACCTGAAGAAGTA
ATCCCAGCAAGTGTTTCCAAGATGTGCAGGCAACGATTCTGTAAAGTACTGAAGCCTCATTCAAACAATT
ACCCTGTTATCCCTAGTCGACTAGTATATGTGCTGCAGATCTGTGAAGACCGAGGTACCCAGGCGGCGCA
CAAGCTATATAAACCTGAAGGAAATCTCAACTTTACACTTAGGTCAAGTTACTTATCGTACTAGAGCTTC
AGCAGGAAATTTAACTAAAATCTAATTTAACCAGCATAGCAAATATCATTTATTCCCAAAATGCTAAAGT
TTGAGATAAACGGACTTGATTTCCGGCTGTTTTGACACTATCCAGAATGCCTTGCAGATGGGTGGGGCAT
GCTAAATACTGCAGCACTAGATCGATAGAGCCTGCTTTTTTGTACAAAGTTGGCATTATAAAAAAGCATT
GCTCATCNATTTGTTGCAACGAACAGGTCACTATCAGTC
