[The description below was written by a language model from this plasmid's Addgene catalogue record.]
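Description:
pMuLE ENTR 7SK-miR-30 L1-L4 is an empty Gateway entry vector from the MuLE (Multiple Lentiviral Expression) system, a modular toolkit for assembling several expression or knockdown elements into a single lentiviral vector for mammalian genetics. It is itself a bacterial cloning plasmid rather than a lentiviral vector. It is maintained at high copy in standard E. coli cloning strains under kanamycin selection. The record does not name a parental backbone or the origin of replication, and no feature table is provided, so the exact layout of elements cannot be described beyond what the catalogue fields state.

The functional module consists of a 7SK promoter, which recruits RNA polymerase III, placed upstream of a miR-30-based hairpin scaffold. No shRNA is present; the user inserts a targeting hairpin sequence into the miR-30 context, so that the transcript resembles a primary microRNA and is processed by the endogenous microRNA machinery into a mature silencing RNA. The "L1-L4" designation indicates that the cassette is flanked by attL1 and attL4 recombination sites, which define its position and orientation in a MultiSite Gateway LR reaction. Combined with other MuLE entry vectors carrying complementary att site pairs, it can be recombined into a lentiviral destination vector. This allows an shRNA knockdown unit to be paired with additional shRNAs, cDNAs, or reporters in one construct. Typical use is therefore as a starting point for building combinatorial RNAi and expression lentiviruses for mammalian cells.
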