Addgene plasmid #62180: pMuLE ENTR 7SK-miR-30 L1-L4
Purpose: (Empty Backbone) MuLE (Multiple Lentiviral Expression) Entry vector containing a 7SK RNA polymerase III promoter and miR30-based hairpin module for shRNA expression. Compatible with MultiSite Gateway cloning
Depositing lab: Ian Frew. Depositing organization: University of Zurich. Publication: A versatile modular vector system for rapid combinatorial mammalian genetics. Albers J, Danzer C, Rechsteiner M, Lehmann H, Brandt LP, Hejhal T, Catalano A, Busenhart P, Goncalves AF, Brandt S, Bode PK, Bode-Lesniewska B, Wild PJ, Frew IJ. J Clin Invest. 2015 Mar 9. pii: 79743. doi: 10.1172/JCI79743. PubMed 25751063.
Backbone
  Vector backbone: N/A
  Vector type: Mammalian Expression, RNAi ; MuLE Gateway Entry Vector
Growth in bacteria
  Bacterial resistance: Kanamycin, 50 μg/mL
  Growth temperature: 37°C
  Growth strain: DH5alpha
  Copy number: High Copy
Gene/Insert
  Gene/Insert name: None
Terms and licenses: Academic/Nonprofit Terms; Industry Terms: Not Available to Industry
How to cite: pMuLE ENTR 7SK-miR-30 L1-L4 was a gift from Ian Frew (Addgene plasmid # 62180 ; http://n2t.net/addgene:62180 ; RRID:Addgene_62180)
